Addgene plasmid #146690: pAc5.1B-EGFP-DmHPat_57-968-dsRNAres_J
Purpose: Insect Expression of DmHPat_57-968-dsRNAres
Depositing lab: Elisa Izaurralde. Depositing organization: Max Planck Institute for Developmental Biology. Publication: HPat provides a link between deadenylation and decapping in metazoa. Haas G, Braun JE, Igreja C, Tritschler F, Nishihara T, Izaurralde E. J Cell Biol. 2010 Apr 19. 189(2):289-302. 10.1083/jcb.200910141 PubMed 20404111.
Backbone
  Vector backbone: Unknown
  Vector type: Insect Expression
Growth in bacteria
  Bacterial resistance: Ampicillin, 100 μg/mL
  Growth temperature: 37°C
  Growth strain: DH5alpha
  Copy number: Low Copy
Gene/Insert
  Gene/Insert name: DmHPat_57-968-dsRNAres
  Species: D. melanogaster (fly)
  Mutation: one silent mutation A1758G and one non silent G568D compared to the sequence given by NCBI: NM_142335.2
  Entrez Gene: Patr-1 (a.k.a. anon-WO0118547.282, BcDNA:LD27979, CG5208, Dmel\CG5208, HPat, LD27979)
  Cloning method: Unknown
Terms and licenses: Academic/Nonprofit Terms; Industry Terms: Not Available to Industry
Depositor comments: Plasmids from this collection were made available to the research community and donated after the lab closed. Please note that the sequence provided by the depositing laboratory may be theoretical/predicted or based on Sanger sequencing results. There may be discrepancies between sequencing results obtained by Addgene and the depositor sequence. If an Addgene verified sequence is not available, please contact before placing your order to request that our lab fully sequence the plasmid.
How to cite: pAc5.1B-EGFP-DmHPat_57-968-dsRNAres_J was a gift from Elisa Izaurralde (Addgene plasmid # 146690 ; http://n2t.net/addgene:146690 ; RRID:Addgene_146690)
