[The description below was written by a language model from this plasmid's Addgene catalogue record and pLannotate feature annotations shown in this document.]
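Description:
pAc5.1B-EGFP-DmHPat_57-968-dsRNAres_J is an insect cell expression plasmid of about 8.8 kb. The catalogue lists its backbone as unknown, although the name and annotated parts point to a pAc5.1-type vector. It is maintained in E. coli through a ColE1/pUC-family origin and selected with ampicillin via the β-lactamase gene and its own promoter. The record describes it as low copy, whereas the feature annotation labels this origin type as high copy. Short fragments of a tetracycline resistance gene and of SV40 large T antigen are also annotated. They appear to be non-functional backbone remnants.

Expression is driven by the Drosophila melanogaster actin 5C promoter, a strong constitutive promoter commonly used in cultured fly cells. EGFP lies immediately downstream. The unannotated stretch between EGFP and the V5 tag is where the insert sits: a fragment of Drosophila HPat (Patr-1, CG5208) covering residues 57–968, which would give an N-terminally EGFP-tagged protein lacking the first 56 amino acids. A vector-derived V5 epitope coding sequence and an SV40 polyadenylation signal follow the insert, but the record does not say whether the V5 tag is translated in frame or preceded by a stop codon.

The "dsRNAres" label indicates a coding sequence altered to escape targeting by a dsRNA. This design suits complementation experiments in which endogenous HPat is depleted by RNAi and the tagged truncation is expressed in its place. The depositor notes one silent change (A1758G) and one amino acid substitution (G568D) relative to the NCBI reference. The construct comes from work linking HPat to deadenylation and decapping in mRNA decay. The depositor sequence may be theoretical rather than fully verified.
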