Features (pLannotate 1.2.2; 9 found; start..end, strand, type, name):
     56..2568    +  promoter       Ac5 promoter: Drosophila melanogaster actin 5C promoter
   2588..3304    +  CDS            EGFP: EGFP is a basic (constitutively fluorescent) green fluorescent protein published in 1996, derived from Aequorea victoria. It is reported to be a rapidly-maturing weak dimer with moderate acid sensitivity.
   6107..6148    +  CDS            V5 tag: epitope tag from simian virus 5
   6248..6382    -  polyA_signal   SV40 poly(A) signal: SV40 polyadenylation signal
   6405..6489    -  CDS            large T antigen (fragment): large T antigen from SV40 (simian virus 40)
   6490..6960    +  CDS            TcR (fragment): tetracycline efflux protein; tet; confers resistance to tetracycline
   7004..7592    -  rep_origin     ori: high-copy-number ColE1/pMB1/pBR322/pUC origin of replication
   7763..8623    -  CDS            AmpR: β-lactamase; bla; confers resistance to ampicillin, carbenicillin, and related antibiotics
   8624..8728    -  promoter       AmpR promoter: bla
>Addgene plasmid #146690 | pAc5.1B-EGFP-DmHPat_57-968-dsRNAres_J | depositor full sequence | sequence record 289136 | Full Sequence
CTTCAAGGAATTAATTCTATATTCTAAAAACACAAATGATACTTCTAAAAAAAATCATGAATGGCATCAA
CTCTGAATCAAATCTTTGCAGATGCACCTACTTCTCATTTCCACTGTCACATCATTTTTCCAGATCTCGC
TGCCTGTTATGTGGCCCACAAACCAAGACACGTTTTATGGCCATTAAAGCTGGCTGATCGTCGCCAAACA
CCAAATACATATCAATATGTACATTCGAGAAAGAAGCGATCAAAGAAGCGTCTTCGGGCGAGTAGGAGAA
TGCGGAGGAGAAGGAGAACGAGCTGATCTAGTATCTCTCCACAATCCAATGCCAACTGACCAACTGGCCA
TATTCGGAGCAATTTGAAGCCAATTTCCATCGCCTGGCGATCGCTCCATTCTTGGCTATATGTTTTTCAC
CGTTCCCGGGGCCATTTTCAAAGACTCGTCGGTAAGATAAGATTGTGTCACTCGCTGTCTCTCTTCATTT
GTCGAAGAATGCTGAGGAATTTCGCGATGACGTCGGCGAGTATTTTGAAGAATGAGAATAATTTGTATTT
ATACGAAAATCAGTTAGTGGAATTTTCTACAAAAACATGTTATCTATAGATAATTTTGTTGCAAAATATG
TTGACTATGACAAAGATTGTATGTATATACCTTTAATGTATTCTCATTTTCTTATGTATTTATAATGGCA
ATGATGATACTGATGATATTTTAAGATGATGCCAGACCACAGGCTGATTTCTGCGTCTTTTGCCGAACGC
AGTGCATGTGCGGTTGTTGTTTTTTGGAATAGTTTCAATTTTCGGACTGTCCGCTTTGATTTCAGTTTCT
TGGCTTATTCAAAAAGCAAAGTAAAGCCAAAAAAGCGAGATGGCAATACCAAATGCGGCAAAACGGTAGT
GGAAGGAAAGGGGTGCGGGGCAGCGGAAGGAAGGGTGGGGCGGGGCGTGGCGGGGTCTGTGGCTGGGCGC
GACGTCACCGACGTTGGAGCCACTCCTTTGACCATGTGTGCGTGTGTGTATTATTCGTGTCTCGCCACTC
GCCGGTTGTTTTTTTCTTTTTATCTCGCTCTCTCTAGCGCCATCTCGTACGCATGCTCAACGCACCGCAT
GTTGCCGTGTCCTTTATGCGTCATTTTGGCTCGAAATAGGCAATTATTTAAACAAAGATTAGTCAACGAA
AACGCTAAAATAAATAAGTCTACAATATGGTTACTTATTGCCATGTGTGTGCAGCCAACGATAGCAACAA
AAGCAACAACACAGTGGCTTTCCCTCTTTCACTTTTTGTTTGCAAGCGCGTGCGAGCAAGACGGCACGAC
CGGCAAACGCAATTACGCTGACAAAGAGCAGACGAAGTTTTGGCCGAAAAACATCAAGGCGCCTGATACG
AATGCATTTGCAATAACAATTGCGATATTTAATATTGTTTATGAAGCTGTTTGACTTCAAAACACACAAA
AAAAAAAATAAAACAAATTATTTGAAAGAGAATTAGGAATCGGACAGCTTATCGTTACGGGCTAACAGCA
CACCGAGACGAAATAGCTTACCTGACGTCACAGCCTCTGGAAGAACTGCCGCCAAGCAGAGAGAGAGAGA
AAAAGAGGGAGAGCAGCTTAGACCGCATGTGCTTGTGTGTGAGGCGTCTCTCTCTTCGTCTCCTGTTTGC
GCAAACGCATAGACTGCACTGAGAAAATCGATTACCTATTTTTTATGAATGAATATTTGCACTATTACTA
TTCAAAACTATTAAGATAGCAATCACATTCAATAGCCAAATACTATACCACCTGAGCGATGCAACGAAAT
GATCAATTTGAGCAAAAATGCTGCATATTTAGGACGGCATCATTATAGAAATGCTTCTTGCTGTGTACTT
TTCTCTCGTCTGGCAGCTGTTTCGCCGTTATTGTTAAAACCGGCTTAAGTTAGGTGTGTTTTCTACGACT
AGTGATGCCCCTACTAGAAGATGTGTGTTGCACAAATGTCCCTGAATAACCAATTTGAAGTGCAGATAGC
AGTAAACGTAAGCTAATATGAATATTATTTAACTGTAATGTTTTAATATCGCTGGACATTACTAATAAAC
CCACTATAAACACATGTACATATGTATGTTTTGGCATACAATGAGTAGTTGGGGAAAAAATGTGTAAAAG
CACCGTGACCATCACAGCATAAAGATAACCAGCTGAAGTATCGAATATGAGTAACCCCCAAATTGAATCA
CATGCCGCAACTGATAGGACCCATGGAAGTACACTCTTCATGGCGATATACAAGACACACACAAGCACGA
ACACCCAGTTGCGGAGGAAATTCTCCGTAAATGAAAACCCAATCGGCGAACAATTCATACCCATATATGG
TAAAAGTTTTGAACGCGACTTGAGAGCGGAGAGCATTGCGGCTGATAAGGTTTTAGCGCTAAGCGGGCTT
TATAAAACGGGCTGCGGGACCAGTTTTCATATCACTACCGTTTGAGTTCTTGTGCTGTGTGGATACTCCT
CCCGACACAAAGCCGCTCCATCAGCCAGCAGTCGTCTAATCCAGAGACCCCGGATCGGGGTACCAACATG
GTGAGCAAGGGCGAGGAGCTGTTCACCGGGGTGGTGCCCATCCTGGTCGAGCTGGACGGCGACGTAAACG
GCCACAAGTTCAGCGTGTCCGGCGAGGGCGAGGGCGATGCCACCTACGGCAAGCTGACCCTGAAGTTCAT
CTGCACCACCGGCAAGCTGCCCGTGCCCTGGCCCACCCTCGTGACCACCCTGACCTACGGCGTGCAGTGC
TTCAGCCGCTACCCCGACCACATGAAGCAGCACGACTTCTTCAAGTCCGCCATGCCCGAAGGCTACGTCC
AGGAGCGCACCATCTTCTTCAAGGACGACGGCAACTACAAGACCCGCGCCGAGGTGAAGTTCGAGGGCGA
CACCCTGGTGAACCGCATCGAGCTGAAGGGCATCGACTTCAAGGAGGACGGCAACATCCTGGGGCACAAG
CTGGAGTACAACTACAACAGCCACAACGTCTATATCATGGCCGACAAGCAGAAGAACGGCATCAAGGTGA
ACTTCAAGATCCGCCACAACATCGAGGACGGCAGCGTGCAGCTCGCCGACCACTACCAGCAGAACACCCC
CATCGGCGACGGCCCCGTGCTGCTGCCCGACAACCACTACCTGAGCACCCAGTCCGCCCTGAGCAAAGAC
CCCAACGAGAAGCGCGATCACATGGTCCTGCTGGAGTTCGTGACCGCCGCCGGGATCACTCTCGGCATGG
ACGAGCTGTACAAGCCAAGCTTGAATTCTGCAGATATCATGGGCGAAAGGGTGCGGAAGCGACCCGCGGA
ATCTAGTGGAAATACGGATTTTGCCGATCAGGGAAATGGTGCCTTCCTGCGACACGCTAATCCGCTATCA
TCGGCGCCCTCTTCAAGCGGCTCCACTCCGGCCCCTTTGAATGCCCCCTTCCGACAGTCTCGTCACATAG
GGGACTCGGACTTGGAGCTAAACATTTCCTCCATGAAGTTGGACGACATGGACCTGTCCTCTTTCACCAC
TGATAGCGAAGCCGGTGGGCTGAGCAACCGCATTAAGCTGGACTCCGGGGTCTGGGGATCACAGCCGTTC
CCCAACAACCAACATTTGTTCCGCGAGCCTATGCGCAGCGCCTTCAAGCCACAGCAGCAGCAACATCAGC
AGCACCAACCACAACAAATGAAGCCACCGCAGGAAGCGAATGCCAACTTTGCACTGAATCCACAGCCTTT
TCCAAAAATTACAACTCTCGAGGATATAGAGCGCAATATGATCATTCAGCAGGCCATTCCGAAACAACAG
CAGCAGAGCCAGCAACAGGCGGAACGCAAAATGTTTGATGATTTTAGTCTGGGTAACAGGCAGCAGGTGC
CTACACCAACCATGTTGCAGCAACAGATGTTGCAGCAGCAGCATCATCAGAAACAACAGTCGCAGCAGCA
GCCGCCACAACAAGCGCAGCACAAGGTACCCCCTGGCTTCTTGGGCACGCCGCACACCTCTCCACCGAGG
CCAAATTTGGGTTTCCCCGGACCCGAGCTACTGCCCACGCCATCGTCGCAGCAACAACTAAACGGTATTG
GTGGCAACCGAGTGCCGCCCGGATTTATTTACCCGCAAGGTCTGCCCGGGAATATTCCGCAATTGCCCCA
GCATCCTCTAATGCAGCAGCACATGCCGCACAACTTTCCACTGCCCGGCGGCAACCAGCGACCTCTACCC
AATCCACAAGCTCTGCCCACGGCCCTGAACAATTTCGCGATGCATCCAAGCTTCAATGCGATGCGCGCCG
CTGGAATCCATCCAGGGGCTTTTATGCAACCTCCCCATCCGCACCAGATGCTGCCACCGCGAATGCCGCC
GCACCCGCTGCAAGCTGCCACAAGTCTATTAGGTCAGCAGCCACCGAATTCCATGTATAACATGTTCAAC
ATGCGACTAGTGCAAGAGATCCAGCAAAACCATCCGCTGCTTCAACAGGCTGCTGTTGTACGCCAAATGC
AACAGAGCAGAGCAGGATCCGTGGCCAGCGATCGTCAGAGATCGCAGGCGCAACAGCAGCAACAAGGACG
ACGTCCAGATGGTACAGGAAATTACCCGCTGGAAGAGTACGATGAATATGCCAACCTAATGAGCACGCGC
GACAAGCACTGGCTAATCGGAATCCAGCTTTCGCAGCTGAATACGGACACGCCGTATATCGACGACTATT
ACTACACGGTGTTCAGGGAGCGCAAGGCCCAACAGAACGGGCAAATGCGCAACAGTCAGGCGCACAAGGA
CAACCAGTTGAATCATCCGCTTACTCAGCCACGCGACCATGCGCAGCTTATTCTCGTACAGTTGGGCAAC
AAGAATGGTACTCGCAATGGGCACGGACGTGAGCGACGCAACTCGGAGAACACCAACAGCACGTCAGGCA
ACACGAACAATGGATCAGGTGGTAACAACAACAACCTGACAGGCTATATATTCTCACCACTGAAGTTCGA
GAACTCACTGGGAAAGCTACAGTACGGAAGTGTGACAGCTCCGCGAAAAATTATCGATGCTGACATTATG
AGTGGTGAATCAAATGCCGCTGCTGAAGCCAACGCAACTTCTTCATCAAAAAGCTCGACTCCGCTGCCCA
CCTCCGCGAGCCATGATGTAAATCCCAGTAGCATGCGGAAGTCGCGACACATTTTGCTTCCGATTGAAAC
ACTGTATCGCTATCTGCTGAAGTTGGAGGATTTGGAAAGCCCAGAAGTGATGGCCACCATTGAGCTGAAA
AAGAAAAAGGAAGCCGAACGGATCGCAGCCCTTGAGCAGCTGGAAATGGCCAATAAAACGCCCGAAGAAC
GGGCAGCAGAGGCGGCTAACCCACAGACTATGAACCCACAGCTCAAAAATAAATTTAATTACGAAGTTGA
AACTAAGGCAGCACTTGTAAACAAGCTAAAAGCGGGACTTGCTTTTGATAAAGTGATTGCTATGATGAAC
GTCAGAAAAGGTAAAATTCTGATCCGCCGTATTATGCCGTTCATAGCCGACCAGTCGATACGATGGGTGG
TCTGGTCCGGAGTTTTTTGCAGTCTCCAGACTGTTGTCAAGAAAGATAAAGATGATGTCGAGGGAGTTCT
TTATGCACTGTATCCGGAATTCAAGAAGCATGTGAATAAGGCAACATTTGAGTTACTCGTCTCGATATCT
TCAGCAATCACTCTTAACGATAAAAAGCTGGCAGGCATCTTCTGTTCCCGATTCGGCATTCTGAGCCTTG
TGGCTCTTATTCTGAGGGCTGAAGAGATTTATGTTAGCCGCACCGATGCCACGCTGTCGGAAGAAAATCG
CCAGAAATGGAGGGAGTTCCTTGCCCAAGTGGCCAGCTGTTTAAACCGGACCATACAGAATCAAACTATT
AGCGCCGCTATCGAAAGCGACGCCATCCAACCCTTGATGGATCATTTCGAGCGCTTCAAGGACTTGAAGC
TTGACGCCTTACTAGCCCTAATTACGGAGGCTCGCCACCAGATCGACTAGGGCGGCCGCTCGAGTCTAGA
GGGCCCGCGGTTCGAAGGTAAGCCTATCCCTAACCCTCTCCTCGGTCTCGATTCTACGCGTACCGGTCAT
CATCACCATCACCATTGAGTTTAAACCCGCTGATCAGCCTCGACTGTGCCTTCTAAGGCCTGAGCTCGCT
GATCAGCCTCGATCGAGGATCCAGACATGATAAGATACATTGATGAGTTTGGACAAACCACAACTAGAAT
GCAGTGAAAAAAATGCTTTATTTGTGAAATTTGTGATGCTATTGCTTTATTTGTAACCATTATAAGCTGC
AATAAACAAGTTAACAACAACAATTGCATTCATTTTATGTTTCAGGTTCAGGGGGAGGTGTGGGAGGTTT
TTTAAAGCAAGTAAAACCTCTACAAATGTGGTATGGCTGATTATGATCAGTCGACCGATGCCCTTGAGAG
CCTTCAACCCAGTCAGCTCCTTCCGGTGGGCGCGGGGCATGACTATCGTCGCCGCACTTATGACTGTCTT
CTTTATCATGCAACTCGTAGGACAGGTGCCGGCAGCGCTCTGGGTCATTTTCGGCGAGGACCGCTTTCGC
TGGAGCGCGACGATGATCGGCCTGTCGCTTGCGGTATTCGGAATCTTGCACGCCCTCGCTCAAGCCTTCG
TCACTGGTCCCGCCACCAAACGTTTCGGCGAGAAGCAGGCCATTATCGCCGGCATGGCGGCCGACGCGCT
GGGCTACGTCTTGCTGGCGTTCGCGACGCGAGGCTGGATGGCCTTCCCCATTATGATTCTTCTCGCTTCC
GGCGGCATCGGGATGCCCGCGTTGCAGGCCATGCTGTCCAGGCAGGTAGATGACGACCATCAGGGACAGC
TTCAAGGATCGCTCGCGGCTCTTACCAGCCAGCAAAAGGCCAGGAACCGTAAAAAGGCCGCGTTGCTGGC
GTTTTTCCATAGGCTCCGCCCCCCTGACGAGCATCACAAAAATCGACGCTCAAGTCAGAGGTGGCGAAAC
CCGACAGGACTATAAAGATACCAGGCGTTTCCCCCTGGAAGCTCCCTCGTGCGCTCTCCTGTTCCGACCC
TGCCGCTTACCGGATACCTGTCCGCCTTTCTCCCTTCGGGAAGCGTGGCGCTTTCTCAATGCTCACGCTG
TAGGTATCTCAGTTCGGTGTAGGTCGTTCGCTCCAAGCTGGGCTGTGTGCACGAACCCCCCGTTCAGCCC
GACCGCTGCGCCTTATCCGGTAACTATCGTCTTGAGTCCAACCCGGTAAGACACGACTTATCGCCACTGG
CAGCAGCCACTGGTAACAGGATTAGCAGAGCGAGGTATGTAGGCGGTGCTACAGAGTTCTTGAAGTGGTG
GCCTAACTACGGCTACACTAGAAGGACAGTATTTGGTATCTGCGCTCTGCTGAAGCCAGTTACCTTCGGA
AAAAGAGTTGGTAGCTCTTGATCCGGCAAACAAACCACCGCTGGTAGCGGTGGTTTTTTTGTTTGCAAGC
AGCAGATTACGCGCAGAAAAAAAGGATCTCAAGAAGATCCTTTGATCTTTTCTACGGGGTCTGACGCTCA
GTGGAACGAAAACTCACGTTAAGGGATTTTGGTCATGAGATTATCAAAAAGGATCTTCACCTAGATCCTT
TTAAATTAAAAATGAAGTTTTAAATCAATCTAAAGTATATATGAGTAAACTTGGTCTGACAGTTACCAAT
GCTTAATCAGTGAGGCACCTATCTCAGCGATCTGTCTATTTCGTTCATCCATAGTTGCCTGACTCCCCGT
CGTGTAGATAACTACGATACGGGAGGGCTTACCATCTGGCCCCAGTGCTGCAATGATACCGCGAGACCCA
CGCTCACCGGCTCCAGATTTATCAGCAATAAACCAGCCAGCCGGAAGGGCCGAGCGCAGAAGTGGTCCTG
CAACTTTATCCGCCTCCATCCAGTCTATTAATTGTTGCCGGGAAGCTAGAGTAAGTAGTTCGCCAGTTAA
TAGTTTGCGCAACGTTGTTGCCATTGCTGCAGGCATCGTGGTGTCACGCTCGTCGTTTGGTATGGCTTCA
TTCAGCTCCGGTTCCCAACGATCAAGGCGAGTTACATGATCCCCCATGTTGTGCAAAAAAGCGGTTAGCT
CCTTCGGTCCTCCGATCGTTGTCAGAAGTAAGTTGGCCGCAGTGTTATCACTCATGGTTATGGCAGCACT
GCATAATTCTCTTACTGTCATGCCATCCGTAAGATGCTTTTCTGTGACTGGTGAGTACTCAACCAAGTCA
TTCTGAGAATAGTGTATGCGGCGACCGAGTTGCTCTTGCCCGGCGTCAACACGGGATAATACCGCGCCAC
ATAGCAGAACTTTAAAAGTGCTCATCATTGGAAAACGTTCTTCGGGGCGAAAACTCTCAAGGATCTTACC
GCTGTTGAGATCCAGTTCGATGTAACCCACTCGTGCACCCAACTGATCTTCAGCATCTTTTACTTTCACC
AGCGTTTCTGGGTGAGCAAAAACAGGAAGGCAAAATGCCGCAAAAAAGGGAATAAGGGCGACACGGAAAT
GTTGAATACTCATACTCTTCCTTTTTCAATATTATTGAAGCATTTATCAGGGTTATTGTCTCATGAGCGG
ATACATATTTGAATGTATTTAGAAAAATAAACAAATAGGGGTTCCGCGCACATTTCCCCGAAAAGTGCCA
CCTGACGTCTAAGAAACCATTATTATCATGACATTAACCTATAAAAATAGGCGTATCACGAGGCCCTTTC
GT
